>Addgene plasmid #239895 | LLP973 | addgene full sequence | sequence record 490740 | Addgene NGS Result
TAGGTGTATTATCCCAGATCTTATCGGAATGGGAAAGTCTGGTAAATCTGGAAATGGTTCTTACAGACTT
TTGGATCATTATAAGTACCTCACAGCTTGGTTCGAACTTCTCAACTTACCTAAGAAGATTATTTTCGTTG
GACACGATTGGGGTGCTTGCTTGGCATTCCATTACTCATACGAACACCAAGATAAGATCAAAGCTATAGT
TCATGCAGAGAGTGTTGTGGATGTGATAGAATCTTGGGATGAGTGGCCAGATATTGAAGAGGATATTGCT
TTGATCAAGTCTGAAGAGGGAGAAAAGATGGTTCTCGAAAATAACTTTTTCGTGGAAACTATGCTTCCTT
CAAAGATTATGAGAAAATTGGAACCAGAAGAGTTTGCTGCATATCTCGAACCTTTCAAGGAAAAAGGAGA
GGTTAGAAGGCCAACACTCAGTTGGCCTAGGGAAATACCATTAGTTAAGGGAGGTAAACCTGATGTTGTG
CAGATCGTGAGAAATTATAACGCTTACCTTAGGGCATCAGATGATTTGCCTAAGATGTTCATCGAGTCAG
ATCCAGGATTTTTCAGTAATGCTATAGTTGAAGGTGCAAAGAAATTTCCAAACACCGAGTTCGTTAAGGT
GAAAGGATTGCATTTCTCACAAGAAGATGCTCCTGATGAGATGGGAAAGTATATTAAGTCTTTTGTTGAA
AGAGTGCTCAAAAACGAGCAGGGTTCTCGATCTGATGCTTCTGAAGTAACGTCAACAAGCTCCCAGTCTG
AGGTATGCACAGTGGAAACGCCAGGTTGTGTTGGTTCTTAAGGTACCCGGCCATGCTAGAGTCCGCAAAA
ATCACCAGTCTCTCTCTACAAATCTATCTCTCTCTATTTTTCTCCAGAATAATGTGTGAGTAGTTCCCAG
ATAAGGGAATTAGGGTTCTTATAGGGTTTCGCTCATGTGTTGAGCATATAAGAAACCCTTAGTATGTATT
TGTATTTGTAAAATACTTCTATCAATAAAATTTCTAATTCCTAAAACCAAAATCCAGTGACCTACTAGTA
ATAAAATATCTTTATTTTCATTACATCTGTGTGTTGGTTTTTTGTGTGAATCGATAGTACTAACATACGC
TCTCCATCAAAACAAAACGAAACAAAACAAACTAGCAAAATAGGCTGTCCCCAGTGCAAGTGCAGGTGCC
AGAACATTTCTCTAGCGCTCTCTAGAGAACCGCAACGTTGAAGGAGCCACTGAGCCGCGGGTTTCTGGAG
TTTAATGAGCTAAGCACATACGTCAGAAACCATTATTGCGCGTTCAAAAGTCGCCTAAGGTCACTATCAG
CTAGCAAATATTTCTTGTCAAAAATGCTCCACTGACGTTCCATAAATTCCCCTCGGTATCCAATTAGAGT
CCATGGATGGAAGACGCCAAAAACATAAAGAAAGGCCCGGCGCCATTCTATCCGCTGGAAGATGGAACCG
CTGGAGAGCAACTGCATAAGGTAAGTTTCTGCTTCTACCTTTGATATATATATAATAATTATCATTAATT
AGTAGTAATATAATATTTCAAATATTTTTTTCAAAATAAAAGAATGTAGTATATAGCAATTGCTTTTCTG
TAGTTTATAAGTGTGTATATTTTAATTTATAACTTTTCTAATATATGACCAAAATTTGTTGATGTGCAGG
CTATGAAGAGATACGCCCTGGTTCCTGGAACAATTGCTTTTACAGATGCACATATCGAGGTGGACATCAC
TTACGCTGAGTACTTCGAAATGTCCGTTCGGTTGGCAGAAGCTATGAAACGATATGGGCTGAATACAAAT
CACAGAATCGTCGTATGCAGTGAAAACTCTCTTCAATTCTTTATGCCGGTGTTGGGCGCGTTATTTATCG
GAGTTGCAGTTGCGCCCGCGAACGACATTTATAATGAACGTGAATTGCTCAACAGTATGGGCATTTCGCA
GCCTACCGTGGTGTTCGTTTCCAAAAAGGGGTTGCAAAAAATTTTGAACGTGCAAAAAAAGCTCCCAATC
ATCCAAAAAATTATTATCATGGATTCTAAAACGGATTACCAGGGATTTCAGTCGATGTACACGTTCGTCA
CATCTCATCTACCTCCCGGTTTTAATGAATACGATTTTGTGCCAGAGTCCTTCGATAGGGACAAGACAAT
TGCACTGATCATGAACTCCTCTGGATCTACTGGTCTGCCTAAAGGTGTCGCTCTGCCTCATAGAACTGCC
TGCGTGAGATTCTCGCATGCCAGAGATCCTATTTTTGGCAATCAAATCATTCCGGATACTGCGATTTTAA
GTGTTGTTCCATTCCATCACGGTTTTGGAATGTTTACTACACTCGGATATTTGATATGTGGATTTCGAGT
CGTCTTAATGTATAGATTTGAAGAAGAGCTGTTTCTGAGGAGCCTTCAGGATTACAAGATTCAAAGTGCG
CTGCTGGTGCCAACCCTATTCTCCTTCTTCGCCAAAAGCACTCTGATTGACAAATACGATTTATCTAATT
TACACGAAATTGCTTCTGGTGGCGCTCCCCTCTCTAAGGAAGTCGGGGAAGCGGTTGCCAAGAGGTTCCA
TCTGCCAGGTATCAGGCAAGGATATGGGCTCACTGAGACTACATCAGCTATTCTGATTACACCCGAGGGG
GATGATAAACCGGGCGCGGTCGGTAAAGTTGTTCCATTTTTTGAAGCGAAGGTTGTGGATCTGGATACCG
GGAAAACGCTGGGCGTTAATCAAAGAGGCGAACTGTGTGTGAGAGGTCCTATGATTATGTCCGGTTATGT
AAACAATCCGGAAGCGACCAACGCCTTGATTGACAAGGATGGATGGCTACATTCTGGAGACATAGCTTAC
TGGGACGAAGACGAACACTTCTTCATCGTTGACCGCCTGAAGTCTCTGATTAAGTACAAAGGCTATCAGG
TGGCTCCCGCTGAATTGGAATCCATCTTGCTCCAACACCCCAACATCTTCGACGCAGGTGTCGCAGGTCT
TCCCGACGATGACGCCGGTGAACTTCCCGCCGCCGTTGTTGTTTTGGAGCACGGAAAGACGATGACGGAA
AAAGAGATCGTGGATTACGTCGCCAGTCAAGTAACAACCGCGAAAAAGTTGCGCGGAGGAGTTGTGTTTG
TGGACGAAGTACCGAAAGGTCTTACCGGAAAACTCGACGCAAGAAAAATCAGAGAGATCCTCATAAAGGC
CAAGAAGGGCGGAAAGATCGCCGTGTAACTCGAGGATCGTTCAAACATTTGGCAATAAAGTTTCTTAAGA
TTGAATCCTGTTGCCGGTCTTGCGACGATTATCATATAATTTCTGTTGAATTACGTTAAGCATGTAATAA
TTAACATGTAATGCATGACGTTATTTATGAGATGGGTTTTTATGATTAGAGTCCCGCAATTATACATTTA
ATACGCGATAGAAAACAAAATATAGCGCGCAAACTAGGATAAATTATCGCGCGCGGTGTCATCTATGTTA
CTAGATCAATAAAATATCTTTATTTTCATTACATCTGTGTGTTGGTTTTTTGTGTGAATCGATAGTACTA
ACATACGCTCTCCATCAAAACAAAACGAAACAAAACAAACTAGCAAAATAGGCTGTCCCCAGTGCAAGTG
CAGGTGCCAGAACATTTCTCTGAGCTCCAGCTTTTGTTCCCTTTAGTGAGGGTTAATTTCGAGCTTGGCG
TAATCATGGTCATAGCTGTTTCCTGTGTGAAATTGTTATCCGCTCACAATTCCACACAACATACGAGCCG
GAAGCATAAAGTGTAAAGCCTGGGGTGCCTAATGAGTGAGCTAACTCACATTAATTGCGTTGCGCTCACT
GCCCGCTTTCCAGTCGGGAAACCTGTCGTGCCAGCTGCATTAATGAATCGGCCAACGCGCGGGGAGAGGC
GGTTTGCGTATTGGGCGCTCTTCCGCTTCCTCGCTCACTGACTCGCTGCGCTCGGTCGTTCGGCTGCGGC
GAGCGGTATCAGCTCACTCAAAGGCGGTAATACGGTTATCCACAGAATCAGGGGATAACGCAGGAAAGAA
CATGTGAGCAAAAGGCCAGCAAAAGGCCAGGAACCGTAAAAAGGCCGCGTTGCTGGCGTTTTTCCATAGG
CTCCGCCCCCCTGACGAGCATCACAAAAATCGACGCTCAAGTCAGAGGTGGCGAAACCCGACAGGACTAT
AAAGATACCAGGCGTTTCCCCCTGGAAGCTCCCTCGTGCGCTCTCCTGTTCCGACCCTGCCGCTTACCGG
ATACCTGTCCGCCTTTCTCCCTTCGGGAAGCGTGGCGCTTTCTCATAGCTCACGCTGTAGGTATCTCAGT
TCGGTGTAGGTCGTTCGCTCCAAGCTGGGCTGTGTGCACGAACCCCCCGTTCAGCCCGACCGCTGCGCCT
TATCCGGTAACTATCGTCTTGAGTCCAACCCGGTAAGACACGACTTATCGCCACTGGCAGCAGCCACTGG
TAACAGGATTAGCAGAGCGAGGTATGTAGGCGGTGCTACAGAGTTCTTGAAGTGGTGGCCTAACTACGGC
TACACTAGAAGAACAGTATTTGGTATCTGCGCTCTGCTGAAGCCAGTTACCTTCGGAAAAAGAGTTGGTA
GCTCTTGATCCGGCAAACAAACCACCGCTGGTAGCGGTGGTTTTTTTGTTTGCAAGCAGCAGATTACGCG
CAGAAAAAAAGGATCTCAAGAAGATCCTTTGATCTTTTCTACGGGGTCTGACGCTCAGTGGAACGAAAAC
TCACGTTAAGGGATTTTGGTCATGAGATTATCAAAAAGGATCTTCACCTAGATCCTTTTAAATTAAAAAT
GAAGTTTTAAATCAATCTAAAGTATATATGAGTAAACTTGGTCTGACAGTTACCAATGCTTAATCAGTGA
GGCACCTATCTCAGCGATCTGTCTATTTCGTTCATCCATAGTTGCCTGACTCCCCGTCGTGTAGATAACT
ACGATACGGGAGGGCTTACCATCTGGCCCCAGTGCTGCAATGATACCGCGAGACCCACGCTCACCGGCTC
CAGATTTATCAGCAATAAACCAGCCAGCCGGAAGGGCCGAGCGCAGAAGTGGTCCTGCAACTTTATCCGC
CTCCATCCAGTCTATTAATTGTTGCCGGGAAGCTAGAGTAAGTAGTTCGCCAGTTAATAGTTTGCGCAAC
GTTGTTGCCATTGCTACAGGCATCGTGGTGTCACGCTCGTCGTTTGGTATGGCTTCATTCAGCTCCGGTT
CCCAACGATCAAGGCGAGTTACATGATCCCCCATGTTGTGCAAAAAAGCGGTTAGCTCCTTCGGTCCTCC
GATCGTTGTCAGAAGTAAGTTGGCCGCAGTGTTATCACTCATGGTTATGGCAGCACTGCATAATTCTCTT
ACTGTCATGCCATCCGTAAGATGCTTTTCTGTGACTGGTGAGTACTCAACCAAGTCATTCTGAGAATAGT
GTATGCGGCGACCGAGTTGCTCTTGCCCGGCGTCAATACGGGATAATACCGCGCCACATAGCAGAACTTT
AAAAGTGCTCATCATTGGAAAACGTTCTTCGGGGCGAAAACTCTCAAGGATCTTACCGCTGTTGAGATCC
AGTTCGATGTAACCCACTCGTGCACCCAACTGATCTTCAGCATCTTTTACTTTCACCAGCGTTTCTGGGT
GAGCAAAAACAGGAAGGCAAAATGCCGCAAAAAAGGGAATAAGGGCGACACGGAAATGTTGAATACTCAT
ACTCTTCCTTTTTCAATATTATTGAAGCATTTATCAGGGTTATTGTCTCATGAGCGGATACATATTTGAA
TGTATTTAGAAAAATAAACAAATAGGGGTTCCGCGCACATTTCCCCGAAAAGTGCCACCTAAATTGTAAG
CGTTAATATTTTGTTAAAATTCGCGTTAAATTTTTGTTAAATCAGCTCATTTTTTAACCAATAGGCCGAA
ATCGGCAAAATCCCTTATAAATCAAAAGAATAGACCGAGATAGGGT
[37 nt withheld, positions 5997-6033]
AAAGAACGTGGACTCCAACGTCAAAGG
[49 nt withheld, positions 6061-6109]
T
[91 nt withheld, positions 6111-6201]
G
[124 nt withheld, positions 6203-6326]
CCCATTCGCCATTCAGGCTGCGCAACTGTTGGGAAGGGCGATCGGTGCGGGCCTCTTCGCTATTACGCCA
GCTGGCGAAAGGGGGATGTGCTGCAAGGCGATTAAGTTGGGTAACGCCAGGGTTTTCCCAGTCACGACGT
TGTAAAACGACGGCCAGTGAATTGTAATACGACTCACTATAGGGCGAATTGGGTACAAGCTTGATCATGC
CGAATTCCGAACGCGTTTGAGACTTTTCAACAAAGGGTAATATCGGGAAACCTCCTCGGATTCCATTGCC
CAGCTATCTGTCACTTCATCAAAAGGACAGTAGAAAAGGAAGGTGGCACCTACAAATGCCATCATTGCGA
TAAAGGAAAGGCTATCGTTCAAGATGCCTCTGCCGACAGTGGTCCCAAAGATGGACCCCCACCCACGAGG
AGCATCGTGGAAAAAGAAGACGTTCCAACCACGTCTTCAAAGCAAGTGGATTGATGTGATATCTCCACTG
ACGTAAGGGATGACGCACAATCCCACACCAACGCAAAAAGATTTAGTGGTATATAAGAAGTTTCAGAATC
TCGACGTGGGACGGATCCGTCGACATAACTGCAGATGACTTCAAAGGTGTATGATCCTGAGCAGGTAAGT
TTCTGCTTCTACCTTTGATATATATATAATAATTATCATTAATTAGTAGTAATATAATATTTCAAATATT
TTTTTCAAAATAAAAGAATGTAGTATATAGCAATTGCTTTTCTGTAGTTTATAAGTGTGTATATTTTAAT
TTATAACTTTTCTAATATATGACCAAAATTTGTTGATGTGCAGAGAAAAAGAATGATAACTGGTCCACAA
TGGTGGGCAAGATGTAAACAGATGAACGTGCTTGATTCTTTCATTAATTACTACGATTCAGAAAAGCACG
CTGAGAATGCAGTTATCTTTCTTCACGGAAACGCTGCATCTTCATATTTGTGGAGACATGTTGTGCCTCA
CATTGAACCAGTGGC
Features (pLannotate 1.2.2; 25 found; start..end, strand, type, name):
    728..802     +  CDS            DREB2A (fragment): DRE2A_ARATH - Also known as ERF045. Experimental evidence at protein level: Swiss-Prot protein existence level 1. Transcriptional activator that binds specifically to the DNA sequence 5'-[AG]CCGAC-3'. Binding to the C-repeat/DRE element mediates high salinity- and dehydration-inducible transcription. From Arabidopsis thaliana (Mouse-ear cress).
    879..1038    +  polyA_signal   CaMV poly(A) signal (fragment): cauliflower mosaic virus polyadenylation signal
   1050..1098    +  polyA_signal   poly(A) signal: synthetic polyadenylation signal
   1112..1203    +  misc_feature   pause site: RNA polymerase II transcriptional pause signal from the human α2 globin gene
   1217..1396    +  promoter       NOS promoter: nopaline synthase promoter
   1407..1491    +  CDS            luciferase (fragment): firefly luciferase; luc+; enhanced luc+ version of the luciferase gene
   1491..1679    +  intron         IV2 intron: modified second intron of the potato ST-LS1 gene (Vancanneyt et al., 1990)
   1678..3248    +  CDS            luciferase (fragment): firefly luciferase; luc+; enhanced luc+ version of the luciferase gene
   3255..3507    +  terminator     NOS terminator: nopaline synthase terminator and poly(A) signal
   3508..3556    +  polyA_signal   poly(A) signal: synthetic polyadenylation signal
   3570..3661    +  misc_feature   pause site: RNA polymerase II transcriptional pause signal from the human α2 globin gene
   3680..3698    -  promoter       T3 promoter: promoter for bacteriophage T3 RNA polymerase
   3743..3759    -  protein_bind   lac operator: The lac repressor binds to the lac operator to inhibit transcription in E. coli. This inhibition can be relieved by adding lactose or isopropyl-β-D-thiogalactopyranoside (IPTG). lac repressor encoded by lacI
   3767..3797    -  promoter       lac promoter: promoter for the E. coli lac operon
   3812..3833    -  protein_bind   CAP binding site: CAP binding activates transcription in the presence of cAMP. E. coli catabolite activator protein
   3846..3938    -  CDS            lacI (fragment): lac repressor; lacI; The lac repressor binds to the lac operator to inhibit transcription in E. coli. This inhibition can be relieved by adding lactose or isopropyl-β-D-thiogalactopyranoside (IPTG).
   4121..4709    -  rep_origin     ori: high-copy-number ColE1/pMB1/pBR322/pUC origin of replication
   4880..5740    -  CDS            AmpR: β-lactamase; bla; confers resistance to ampicillin, carbenicillin, and related antibiotics
   5741..5845    -  promoter       AmpR promoter: bla
   5898..6326    -  rep_origin     f1 ori (sequence partly withheld): f1 bacteriophage origin of replication; arrow indicates direction of (+) strand synthesis
   6331..6488    -  CDS            lacZα (fragment): LacZα fragment of β-galactosidase; lacZ fragment
   6491..6509    +  promoter       T7 promoter: promoter for bacteriophage T7 RNA polymerase
   6554..6842    +  promoter       CaMV 35S promoter (fragment): strong constitutive promoter from cauliflower mosaic virus
   6951..7139    +  intron         IV2 intron: modified second intron of the potato ST-LS1 gene (Vancanneyt et al., 1990)
   7137..721     +  CDS            LUCI_RENRE (across the origin): Experimental evidence at protein level: Swiss-Prot protein existence level 1. Upon binding the substrate, the enzyme catalyzes an oxygenation, producing a very short-lived hydroperoxide that cyclizes into a dioxetanone structure, which collapses, releasing a CO(2) molecule. The spontaneous breakdown of the dioxetanone releases the energy (about 50 kcal/mole) that is necessary to generate the excited state of the coelenteramide product, which is the singlet form of the monoanion. In vivo the product undergoes the process of nonradiative energy transfer to an accessory protein, a green fluoresce
