[The description below was written by a language model from this plasmid's Addgene catalogue record and pLannotate feature annotations shown in this document.]
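Description:
LLP973 is a dual-luciferase reporter plasmid for plant synthetic biology, built on the pBluescript SK(+) backbone. It is a 7,321 nt high-copy plasmid maintained in E. coli through a ColE1/pUC-type origin and selected with ampicillin via the β-lactamase gene. The backbone also retains the f1 phage origin, remnants of the lac promoter/operator and lacZα region, and flanking T7 and T3 promoters. No T-DNA borders or plant selectable marker are annotated, so it appears suited to direct DNA delivery for transient expression rather than Agrobacterium-mediated transformation, although the record does not state the delivery route.

The payload consists of two plant expression units in the same orientation. In the first, an engineered CaMV 35S promoter variant designated SynPro-08 (annotated as a partial 35S promoter) drives Renilla luciferase. The coding sequence is interrupted by the potato ST-LS1 IV2 intron, which prevents functional expression in bacteria. The catalogue lists a C-terminal PEST degradation tag on Rluc, which shortens reporter half-life so that signal tracks changes in promoter activity more closely. The short fragment immediately after Rluc that the annotation matches to Arabidopsis DREB2A may correspond to this tag, though the record does not say so. This unit ends with a CaMV poly(A) signal. The second unit is a NOS promoter driving intron-containing firefly luciferase (luc+) with a NOS terminator, presumably a constitutive normalisation control. Each unit is followed by a synthetic poly(A) signal and a human α2-globin transcriptional pause site, which limit read-through between cassettes. The associated work concerns CRISPRi-based gene circuits in plants, so the plasmid most likely measures the output of the synthetic promoter as a Renilla-to-firefly ratio.
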