Addgene plasmid #239895: LLP973
Purpose: CaMV 35S-SynPro-08 engineered promoter driving the expression of Renilla luciferase
Depositing lab: Ryan Lister. Depositing organization: University of Western Australia. Publication: CRISPRi-based circuits to control gene expression in plants. Khan MA, Herring G, Zhu JY, Oliva M, Fourie E, Johnston B, Zhang Z, Potter J, Pineda L, Pflueger J, Swain T, Pflueger C, Lloyd JPB, Secco D, Small I, Kidd BN, Lister R. Nat Biotechnol. 2025 Mar;43(3):416-430. doi: 10.1038/s41587-024-02236-w. Epub 2024 May 20. PubMed 38769424.
Backbone
  Vector backbone: pBluescript SK(+)
  Vector type: Synthetic Biology
Growth in bacteria
  Bacterial resistance: Ampicillin, 100 μg/mL
  Growth temperature: 30°C
  Growth strain: DH5alpha
  Copy number: High Copy
Gene/Insert
  Gene/Insert name: CaMV 35S-SynPro-08::Rluc (alt name: Other genes: NOS::Fluc)
  Species: Synthetic
  Mutation: N/A
  Tag / fusion protein: PEST on C-terminus of Rluc (C terminal on insert)
  Cloning method: Restriction Enzyme; 5′ cloning site Unknown (unknown if destroyed)
Terms and licenses: Academic/Nonprofit Terms; Industry Terms: Not Available to Industry
How to cite: LLP973 was a gift from Ryan Lister (Addgene plasmid # 239895 ; http://n2t.net/addgene:239895 ; RRID:Addgene_239895)
